Addgene plasmid #70817: pFOSGE_COF1A07
Purpose: Gateway entry clone
Depositing lab: Alexander Stark. Depositing organization: Research Institute of Molecular Pathology (IMP). Publication: Transcriptional regulators form diverse groups with context-dependent regulatory functions. Stampfel G, Kazmar T, Frank O, Wienerroither S, Reiter F, Stark A. Nature. 2015 Nov 9. doi: 10.1038/nature15545. PubMed 26550828.
Backbone
  Vector backbone: pDONR221
  Backbone manufacturer: Invitrogen
  Backbone size w/o insert (bp): 4762
  Vector type: Gateway entry vector
Growth in bacteria
  Bacterial resistance: Kanamycin, 50 μg/mL
  Growth temperature: 37°C
  Growth strain: DH5alpha
  Copy number: High Copy
Gene/Insert
  Gene/Insert name: ial (alt names: FBgn0024227; CG6620, FBtr0080180)
  Species: D. melanogaster (fly)
  Insert size (bp): 987
  Cloning method: Gateway Cloning
  Sequencing primers: 5′ M13-F20; 3′ M13R
Terms and licenses: Academic/Nonprofit Terms; Industry Terms: Not Available to Industry
How to cite: pFOSGE_COF1A07 was a gift from Alexander Stark (Addgene plasmid # 70817 ; http://n2t.net/addgene:70817 ; RRID:Addgene_70817)
