[The description below was written by a language model from this plasmid's Addgene catalogue record.]
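Description:
pFOSGE_COF1A07 is a Gateway entry clone built on the commercial pDONR221 donor backbone and carrying the Drosophila melanogaster gene ial (CG6620) as a 987 bp insert. It is a bacterial cloning plasmid rather than an expression vector: it is maintained at high copy in standard E. coli cloning strains and selected with kanamycin. The insert was introduced by Gateway recombination, so in the usual arrangement for pDONR221-derived entry clones it would replace the donor vector's counter-selection cassette and be flanked by attL recombination sites. No feature table is provided, however, so the exact site configuration, the insert boundaries and the presence or absence of a stop codon are not stated. The use of M13 forward and reverse sequencing primers is consistent with the standard priming sites that flank the recombination cassette in this backbone.

The record lists no promoter, tag or reporter, which fits the role of an entry clone. The fragment is intended to be transferred by LR recombination into destination vectors that supply the promoter, fusion partners and host-specific elements needed for a given experiment. The name and the associated publication, a study of how transcriptional regulators fall into groups with context-dependent regulatory functions, suggest that this plasmid is one member of a larger arrayed collection of fly factor clones. The record itself gives the purpose only as "Gateway entry clone" and does not describe the downstream destination vectors or assays. It also does not specify whether the insert is the complete coding sequence of the listed transcript.
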