>Addgene plasmid #70817 | pFOSGE_COF1A07 | depositor partial sequence | sequence record 126759 | insert
ATGACGCTTTCCCGCGCGAAGCACGCCAACCGCAACCACCTGCCGCACCTGCTGGCCAAGGTGCCCGAGG
AGCACCAGGAGCCGATCAAGAATATGTGCCTCAAGATGATGTCCCACGACGCATACGGACAGCCATACGA
TTGGAGTCCCCGGGACTTTGAGATGGGCGCCCACTTGGGACGCGGCAAATTTGGACGTGTCTACTTGGCG
CGGGAGCGCCACTCGCACTATCTGGTGGCCATGAAGGTGATGTTCAAAGAGGAGCTGCGCAAGGGCTGCG
TGCAGCGTCAGGTTCTACGCGAGATCGAGATCCAGTCGCGACTGAAGCACCCGCACATCCTGCGCCTGCT
CACTTGGTTCCACGACGAGAGCCGCATCTATCTGGCCCTGGAAATTGCGTCCGAGGGCGAGCTGTTCAAG
CACCTGCGTGGCGCACCCAATCATCGATTCGATGAACCGCGGTCTGCGAAGTACACCTACCAAGTGGCGA
ATGCCCTCAACTACTGTCACCTGAACAACGTGATCCATCGGGATCTGAAGCCGGAGAACATTCTGCTAAC
CAGCACGGACGACCTTAAGCTGGCCGACTTTGGTTGGTCGGCGCACACGCCGAACAACAAGCGCAGGACT
CTGTGCGGCACCCTGGACTATCTGCCGCCGGAGATGGTGGATGGGAACTCCTACGACGACTCGGTGGACC
AGTGGTGCCTGGGCATTCTGTGCTACGAGTTCGTCGTCGGCTGTCCGCCCTTCGAGTCGAACAGCACGGA
GAGCACCTACAGCAAGATCCGGCGCATGGAGATCTCCTACCCATCGCATTTGTCCAAGGGCTGCAAGGAA
TTGATTGGCGGGCTGCTTCGCAAGGAAAGCAAGGGCCGCATCACCTTGGTGGATGTGATGACCCATTATT
GGGTGAAGGCGGGAATGGCCGAAAGGGAGCTGCAGCTGCAGAAACGGGAGCGCGGCAAGGAGAACACGGC
CAGAAAT
