>Addgene plasmid #70817 | pFOSGE_COF1A07 | addgene partial sequence | sequence record 130857 | M13-F20 5'-TGTAAAACGACGGCCAGT-3'
ATTTTATTTTGACTGATAGTGACCTGTTCGTTGCAACAAATTGATGAGCAATGCTTTTTTATAATGCCAA
CTTTGTACAAAAAAGCAGGCTTCATGACGCTTTCCCGCGCGAAGCACGCCAACCGCAACCACCTGCCGCA
CCTGCTGGCCAAGGTGCCCGAGGAGCACCAGGAGCCGATCAAGAATATGTGCCTCAAGATGATGTCCCAC
GACGCATACGGACAGCCATACGATTGGAGTCCCCGGGACTTTGAGATGGGCGCCCACTTGGGACGCGGCA
AATTTGGACGTGTCTACTTGGCGCGGGAGCGCCACTCGCACTATCTGGTGGCCATGAAGGTGATGTTCAA
AGAGGAGCTGCGCAAGGGCTGCGTGCAGCGTCAGGTTCTACGCGAGATCGAGATCCAGTCGCGACTGAAG
CACCCGCACATCCTGCGCCTGCTCACTTGGTTCCACGACGAGAGCCGCATCTATCTGGCCCTGGAAATTG
CGTCCGAGGGCGAGCTGTTCAAGCACCTGCGTGGCGCACCCAATCATCGATTCGATGAACCGCGGTCTGC
GAAGTACACCTACCAAGTGGCGAATGCCCTCAACTACTGTCACCTGAACAACGTGATCCATCGGGATCTG
AAGCCGGAGAACATTCTGCTAACCAGCACGGACGACCTTAAGCTGGCCGACTTTGGTTGGTCGGCGCACA
CGCCGAACAACAAGCGCAGGACTCTGTGCGGCACCCTGGACTATCTGCCGCCGGAGATGGTGGATGGGAA
CTCCTACGACGACTCGGTGGACCAGTGGTG
